Addgene plasmid #157018: pD649-HAsp-CNTN3-Fc(DAPA)-AviTag-6xHis
Purpose: Mammalian expression of cell-surface protein extracellular domain fused to Fc(DAPA)-Avi-6xHis. Protein is secreted from cells.
Depositing lab: Chris Garcia. Depositing organization: Stanford University. Publication: A Human IgSF Cell-Surface Interactome Reveals a Complex Network of Protein-Protein Interactions. Wojtowicz WM, Vielmetter J, Fernandes RA, Siepe DH, Eastman CL, Chisholm GB, Cox S, Klock H, Anderson PW, Rue SM, Miller JJ, Glaser SM, Bragstad ML, Vance J, Lam AW, Lesley SA, Zinn K, Garcia KC. Cell. 2020 Aug 20;182(4):1027-1043.e17. doi: 10.1016/j.cell.2020.07.025. PubMed 32822567.
Backbone
  Vector backbone: pD649
  Backbone size w/o insert (bp): 6106
  Vector type: Mammalian Expression
Growth in bacteria
  Bacterial resistance: Ampicillin, 100 μg/mL
  Growth temperature: 37°C
  Growth strain: DH5alpha
  Copy number: High Copy
Gene/Insert
  Gene/Insert name: CNTN3
  Species: H. sapiens (human)
  Insert size (bp): 2940
  Mutation: Fc region of human IgG contains D265A and P329A mutations (DAPA)
  Entrez Gene: CNTN3 (a.k.a. BIG-1, PANG, PCS)
  Promoter: CMV/SP6
  Tag / fusion protein: Fc(DAPA)-AviTag-6xHis (C terminal on backbone)
  Cloning method: Restriction Enzyme; 5′ cloning site GCGGCCGC (not destroyed); 3′ cloning site GGCGCGCC (not destroyed)
  Sequencing primers: 5′ ATTTAGGTGACACTATAG; 3′ CACGTACCAGTTGAACTTCACC
Resource information
  A portion of this plasmid was derived from a plasmid made by: synthesis by ThermoFisher
Terms and licenses: Academic/Nonprofit Terms; Industry Terms: Not Available to Industry
Depositor comments: Some plasmids in this collection may have an IS4-like element ISVsa5 family transposase upstream of the CMV promoter.
How to cite: pD649-HAsp-CNTN3-Fc(DAPA)-AviTag-6xHis was a gift from Chris Garcia (Addgene plasmid # 157018 ; http://n2t.net/addgene:157018 ; RRID:Addgene_157018)
