[The description below was written by a language model from this plasmid's Addgene catalogue record and pLannotate feature annotations shown in this document.]
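Description:
pD649-HAsp-CNTN3-Fc(DAPA)-AviTag-6xHis is a mammalian expression plasmid of about 9 kb, built on the pD649 backbone, for producing the extracellular domain of human contactin-3 (CNTN3) as a secreted Fc fusion protein. It is propagated in E. coli at high copy from a ColE1/pUC-type origin and selected with ampicillin through a full-length β-lactamase gene. The feature table also shows an SV40 promoter/EM7 promoter unit driving a puromycin N-acetyltransferase sequence followed by an SV40 poly(A) signal, which could in principle allow puromycin selection in mammalian cells, although the record does not describe that use. Short hits to KanR, lacZα, ble and the f1 origin are annotated only as fragments and appear to be backbone remnants.

The expression cassette consists of the CMV enhancer and immediate-early promoter, a fragment of CMV intron A, and an SP6 promoter upstream of the open reading frame. The SP6 site could serve for in vitro transcription and also matches the listed 5′ sequencing primer. The coding region begins with a secretion signal, which the plasmid name calls HAsp and the automated annotation matches partially to a mouse immunoglobulin heavy chain leader. This is followed by the CNTN3 ectodomain, cloned between retained restriction sites, and then by a human IgG1 Fc region and a bGH polyadenylation signal. The Fc carries the D265A and P329A (DAPA) substitutions, which are generally used to reduce Fc effector binding. The C-terminal AviTag, a site for enzymatic biotinylation, and the 6xHis tag, used for metal-affinity purification, are named in the catalogue entry but not separately annotated.

The plasmid belongs to a collection made for a human immunoglobulin-superfamily cell-surface interactome screen, in which secreted ectodomain fusions were tested for protein-protein interactions. The depositor notes that some plasmids in the collection may carry an IS4-like transposase insertion upstream of the CMV promoter. No such element is annotated here.
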