Features (pLannotate 1.2.2; 21 found; start..end, strand, type, name):
    119..143     -  CDS            KanR (fragment): aminoglycoside phosphotransferase; aph(3')-Ia; confers resistance to kanamycin
    254..842     +  rep_origin     ori: high-copy-number ColE1/pMB1/pBR322/pUC origin of replication
   1067..1084    +  terminator     rrnB T2 terminator (fragment): transcription terminator T2 from the E. coli rrnB gene
   1109..1128    -  CDS            lacZα (fragment): LacZα fragment of β-galactosidase; lacZ fragment
   1584..1600    +  protein_bind   lac operator: The lac repressor binds to the lac operator to inhibit transcription in E. coli. This inhibition can be relieved by adding lactose or isopropyl-β-D-thiogalactopyranoside (IPTG). lac repressor encoded by lacI
   1843..2146    +  enhancer       CMV enhancer: human cytomegalovirus immediate early enhancer
   2147..2350    +  promoter       CMV promoter: human cytomegalovirus (CMV) immediate early promoter
   2486..2529    +  intron         CMV intron (fragment): modified intron A from human cytomegalovirus
   2581..2599    +  promoter       SP6 promoter: promoter for bacteriophage SP6 RNA polymerase
   2603..2640    +  CDS            IgH signal sequence (fragment): signal sequence from the mouse immunoglobulin heavy chain variable region
   2695..5688    +  CDS            CNTN3: CNTN3_HUMAN - Also known as KIAA1496, PANG. Experimental evidence at protein level: Swiss-Prot protein existence level 1. Contactins mediate cell surface interactions during nervous system development. Has some neurite outgrowth-promoting activity (By similarity). From Homo sapiens (Human).
   5704..6381    +  CDS            IGHG1 (fragment): IGHG1_HUMAN - Experimental evidence at protein level: Swiss-Prot protein existence level 1. Constant region of immunoglobulin heavy chains. Immunoglobulins, also known as antibodies, are membrane-bound or secreted glycoproteins produced by B lymphocytes. In the recognition phase of humoral immunity, the membrane-bound immunoglobulins serve as receptors which, upon binding of a specific antigen, trigger the clonal expansion and differentiation of B lymphocytes into immunoglobulins- secreting plasma cells. Secreted immunoglobulins mediate the effector phase of humoral immunity, which results in
   6596..6707    +  polyA_signal   bGH poly(A) signal: bovine growth hormone polyadenylation signal
   6708..6816    +  rep_origin     f1 ori (fragment): f1 bacteriophage origin of replication; arrow indicates direction of (+) strand synthesis
   6830..7159    +  promoter       SV40 promoter: SV40 enhancer and early promoter
   7207..7254    +  promoter       EM7 promoter: synthetic bacterial promoter&nbsp
   7273..7872    +  CDS            PuroR (fragment): puromycin N-acetyltransferase; pac from Streptomyces; confers resistance to puromycin
   7882..8007    +  CDS            ble (fragment): BLE_KLEPN - Experimental evidence at protein level: Swiss-Prot protein existence level 1. Binding protein with a strong affinity to the bleomycin family of antibiotics. Binds to CL990; an antimitotic-antibiotic compound. From Klebsiella pneumoniae.
   8002..8123    +  polyA_signal   SV40 poly(A) signal: SV40 polyadenylation signal
   8176..9036    -  CDS            AmpR: β-lactamase; bla; confers resistance to ampicillin, carbenicillin, and related antibiotics
   9039..89      -  promoter       AmpR promoter (fragment) (across the origin): bla
>Addgene plasmid #157018 | pD649-HAsp-CNTN3-Fc(DAPA)-AviTag-6xHis | depositor full sequence | sequence record 303145 | Full Sequence
TTTCAATATTATTGAAGCATTTATCAGGGTTATTGTCTCATGAGCGGATACATATTTGAATGTATTTAGA
AAAATAAACAAATAGGGGTCAGTGTTACAACCAATTAACCAATTCTGAACATTATCGCGAGCCCATTTAT
ACCTGAATATGGCTCATAACACCCCTTGCTCATGACCAAAATCCCTTAACGTGAGTTACGCGCGCGTCGT
TCCACTGAGCGTCAGACCCCGTAGAAAAGATCAAAGGATCTTCTTGAGATCCTTTTTTTCTGCGCGTAAT
CTGCTGCTTGCAAACAAAAAAACCACCGCTACCAGCGGTGGTTTGTTTGCCGGATCAAGAGCTACCAACT
CTTTTTCCGAAGGTAACTGGCTTCAGCAGAGCGCAGATACCAAATACTGTTCTTCTAGTGTAGCCGTAGT
TAGCCCACCACTTCAAGAACTCTGTAGCACCGCCTACATACCTCGCTCTGCTAATCCTGTTACCAGTGGC
TGCTGCCAGTGGCGATAAGTCGTGTCTTACCGGGTTGGACTCAAGACGATAGTTACCGGATAAGGCGCAG
CGGTCGGGCTGAACGGGGGGTTCGTGCACACAGCCCAGCTTGGAGCGAACGACCTACACCGAACTGAGAT
ACCTACAGCGTGAGCTATGAGAAAGCGCCACGCTTCCCGAAGGGAGAAAGGCGGACAGGTATCCGGTAAG
CGGCAGGGTCGGAACAGGAGAGCGCACGAGGGAGCTTCCAGGGGGAAACGCCTGGTATCTTTATAGTCCT
GTCGGGTTTCGCCACCTCTGACTTGAGCGTCGATTTTTGTGATGCTCGTCAGGGGGGCGGAGCCTATGGA
AAAACGCCAGCAACGCGGCCTTTTTACGGTTCCTGGCCTTTTGCTGGCCTTTTGCTCACATGTTCTTTCC
TGCGTTATCCCCTGATTCTGTGGATAACCGTATTACCGCCTTTGAGTGAGCTGATACCGCTCGCCGCAGC
CGAACGACCGAGCGCAGCGAGTCAGTGAGCGAGGAAGCGGAAGGCGAGAGTAGGGAACTGCCAGGCATCA
AACTAAGCAGAAGGCCCCTGACGGATGGCCTTTTTGCGTTTCTACAAACTCTTTCTGTGTTGTAAAACGA
CGGCCAGTCTTAAGCTCGGGCCCCCTGGGCGGTTCTGATAACGAGTAATCGTTAATCCGCAAATAACGTA
AAAACCCGCTTCGGCGGGTTTTTTTATGGGGGGAGTTTAGGGAAAGAGCATTTGTCAGAATATTTAAGGG
CGCCTGTCACTTTGCTTGATATATGAGAATTATTTAACCTTATAAATGAGAAAAAAGCAACGCACTTTAA
ATAAGATACGTTGCTTTTTCGATTGATGAACACCTATAATTAAACTATTCATCTATTATTTATGATTTTT
TGTATATACAATATTTCTAGTTTGTTAAAGAGAATTAAGAAAATAAATCTCGAAAATAATAAAGGGAAAA
TCAGTTTTTGATATCAAAATTATACATGTCAACGATAATACAAAATATAATACAAACTATAAGATGTTAT
CAGTATTTATTATCATTTAGAATAAATTTTGTGTCGCCCTTAATTGTGAGCGGATAACAATTACGAGCTT
CATGCACAGTGGCGTTGACTCAATATTGGCCATTAGCCATATTATTCATTGGTTATATAGCATAAATCAA
TATTGGCTATTGGCCATTGCATACGTTGTATCTATATCATAATATGTACATTTATATTGGCTCATGTCCA
ATATGACCGCCATGTTGGCATTGATTATTGACTAGTTATTAATAGTAATCAATTACGGGGTCATTAGTTC
ATAGCCCATATATGGAGTTCCGCGTTACATAACTTACGGTAAATGGCCCGCCTGGCTGACCGCCCAACGA
CCCCCGCCCATTGACGTCAATAATGACGTATGTTCCCATAGTAACGCCAATAGGGACTTTCCATTGACGT
CAATGGGTGGAGTATTTACGGTAAACTGCCCACTTGGCAGTACATCAAGTGTATCATATGCCAAGTACGC
CCCCTATTGACGTCAATGACGGTAAATGGCCCGCCTGGCATTATGCCCAGTACATGACCTTATGGGACTT
TCCTACTTGGCAGTACATCTACGTATTAGTCATCGCTATTACCATGGTGATGCGGTTTTGGCAGTACATC
AATGGGCGTGGATAGCGGTTTGACTCACGGGGATTTCCAAGTCTCCACCCCATTGACGTCAATGGGAGTT
TGTTTTGGCACCAAAATCAACGGGACTTTCCAAAATGTCGTAACAACTCCGCCCCATTGACGCAAATGGG
CGGTAGGCGTGTACGGTGGGAGGTCTATATAAGCAGAGCTCGTTTAGTGAACCGTCAGATCGCCTGGAGA
CGCCATCCACGCTGTTTTGACCTCCATAGAAGACACCGGGACCGATCCAGCCTCCGCGGCCGGGAACGGT
GCATTGGAACGCGGATTCCCCGTGCCAAGAGTGACGTAAGTACCGCCTATAGAGTCTATAGGCCCACCCC
CTTGGCTTCGTTAGAACGCGGCTACAATTAATACATAACCTTATGTATCATACACATACGATTTAGGTGA
CACTATAGAATAACATCCACTTTGCCTTTCTCTCCACAGGTGTCCACTCCCAGGTCCAACTGCACCTCGG
TTCTATCGAAAACGCGCCTGCTAGCGCCACCATGAAGACCATCATTGCCCTGAGCTACATCTTCTGCCTG
GTGTTCGCTGCGGCCGCCGAATTGCTGCTGCAAGGCCCTGTGTTCATCAAAGAGCCCAGCAACAGCATCT
TCCCCGTGGGCAGCGAGGACAAGAAGATCACACTGCACTGCGAGGCCAGAGGCAACCCATCTCCTCACTA
TAGATGGCAGCTGAACGGCAGCGACATCGACATGAGCATGGAACACCGGTACAAGCTGAATGGCGGCAAC
CTGGTGGTCATCAACCCCAACAGAAACTGGGACACCGGCACCTACCAGTGCTTCGCCACAAATAGCCTGG
GCACCATTGTGTCCAGAGAGGCCAAGCTGCAGTTCGCCTACCTGGAAAACTTCAAGACCAAGATGCGGAG
CACCGTGTCCGTTAGAGAAGGACAAGGCGTGGTGCTGCTGTGTGGACCTCCTCCTCATTCCGGCGAACTG
TCCTACGCCTGGATCTTCAACGAGTACCCCAGCTTCGTGGAAGAGGACAGCCGCAGATTCGTGTCCCAAG
AGACAGGCCACCTGTACATCAGCAAGGTGGAACCCAGCGACGTGGGCAACTATACCTGTGTGGTCACCAG
CATGGTCACCAACGCCAGAGTGCTGGGATCTCCTACACCTCTGGTGCTGAGATCTGATGGCGTGATGGGC
GAGTACGAGCCCAAGATCGAGGTGCAGTTTCCTGAAACACTGCCTGCCGCCAAGGGCAGCACAGTGAAGC
TGGAATGTTTCGCCCTGGGCAACCCCATTCCACAGATCAATTGGCGGAGAAGCGACGGCCTGCCTTTCAG
CTCCAAGATCAAGCTGAGAAAGTTCAGCGGCGTGCTGGAAATCCCCAACTTCCAGCAAGAGGATGCCGGC
AGCTATGAGTGTATCGCCGAGAACAGCAGAGGCAAGAATGTGGCCAGGGGCAGACTGACCTACTACGCCA
AACCTCACTGGGTGCAGCTGATCAAGGACGTGGAAATCGCCGTGGAAGATAGCCTGTACTGGGAGTGTAG
AGCCAGCGGCAAGCCCAAGCCTAGCTACAGATGGCTGAAAAACGGCGCTGCCCTGGTGCTGGAAGAGAGA
ACACAGATTGAGAACGGCGCCCTGACCATCAGCAACCTGTCTGTGACCGATAGCGGCATGTTCCAGTGCA
TTGCCGAAAACAAGCACGGCCTGGTGTACAGCTCTGCCGAACTGAAAGTGGTGGCCAGCGCTCCCGACTT
CAGCAAGAACCCCATGAAGAAACTGGTGCAGGTCCAAGTGGGCAGCCTGGTGTCTCTGGATTGCAAGCCT
AGAGCCTCTCCTAGGGCTCTGAGCAGCTGGAAAAAAGGCGACGTGTCCGTGCAAGAGCACGAGAGAATCA
GCCTGCTGAACGACGGCGGCCTGAAGATCGCCAATGTGACAAAAGCCGACGCCGGCACATACACATGCAT
GGCCGAGAATCAGTTTGGCAAGGCCAACGGCACAACCCACCTGGTCGTGACCGAGCCTACAAGAATCACA
CTGGCCCCTAGCAACATGGATGTGTCTGTGGGCGAGAGCGTGATCCTGCCTTGTCAGGTTCAGCACGACC
CTCTGCTGGACATCATCTTCACCTGGTACTTCAATGGCGCCCTGGCCGACTTCAAGAAGGATGGCAGCCA
CTTTGAGAAAGTCGGCGGCTCTAGCAGCGGCGACCTGATGATCAGAAATATCCAGCTGAAGCACAGCGGC
AAATACGTGTGCATGGTGCAGACAGGCGTGGACTCTGTGTCTAGCGCCGCTGATCTGATCGTCAGAGGAT
CTCCCGGACCTCCTGAGAACGTGAAGGTGGACGAGATCACCGACACAACAGCCCAGCTGAGCTGGAAAGA
GGGCAAAGACAATCACAGCCCCGTGATCAGCTACAGCATCCAGGCCAGAACACCTTTCAGCGTCGGCTGG
CAGACAGTGACCACAGTGCCTGAAGTGATCGACGGCAAGACCCACACAGCCACCGTGGTGGAACTGAACC
CTTGGGTCGAGTATGAGTTCCGCGTGGTGGCCTCTAACAAGATCGGAGGCGGAGAGCCTAGCCTGCCTAG
CGAAAAAGTTCGGACTGAAGAGGCCGTGCCTGAGGTGCCACCATCTGAAGTTAATGGTGGCGGCGGAAGC
AGAAGCGAGCTGGTTATTACATGGGACCCCGTGCCAGAGGAACTGCAGAATGGCGAAGGCTTTGGCTACG
TGGTGGCTTTCAGACCTCTGGGCGTGACCACCTGGATTCAGACAGTGGTCACAAGCCCCGACACACCCAG
ATACGTGTTCAGAAACGAGAGCATCGTGCCTTACAGCCCCTATGAAGTGAAAGTGGGCGTGTACAACAAC
AAAGGCGAGGGCCCTTTTAGCCCTGTGACCACCGTGTTTAGCGCCGAAGAGGAACCTACAGTGGCCCCTT
CTCAGGTGTCCGCCAATAGCCTGAGCAGCAGCGAGATTGAGGTGTCCTGGAACACAATCCCCTGGAAGCT
GAGCAACGGCCATCTGCTGGGATACGAAGTGCGGTATTGGAACGGCGGAGGCAAAGAGGAATCCAGCAGC
AAGATGAAGGTGGCCGGCAACGAGACATCTGCCAGACTGAGAGGCCTGAAGTCCAACCTGGCCTACTATA
CAGCCGTGCGGGCCTATAATTCTGCCGGCGCTGGACCATTCAGCGCCACCGTGAATGTGACCACAAAGAA
AACCCCTCCAAGCCAGCCTCCTGGCAACGTCGTGTGGAATGCCACCGATACCAAAGTGCTGCTGAACTGG
GAGCAAGTGAAGGCCATGGAAAACGAGTCCGAAGTGACCGGCTACAAAGTGTTCTACCGGACCAGCAGCC
AGAACAACGTCCAGGTGCTGAACACCAACAAGACCTCTGCAGAACTGGTGCTGCCTATCAAAGAGGACTA
CATCATCGAAGTCAAGGCCACAACAGATGGCGGCGACGGCACATCTAGCGAGCAGATCAGAATCCCCAGA
ATCACCTCCATGGACGCTGGCGCGCCGGGCGGCGACAAGACCCACACCTGCCCCCCCTGCCCAGCTCCAG
AACTGCTGGGAGGGCCTTCCGTGTTCCTGTTCCCCCCCAAGCCCAAGGACACCCTGATGATCAGCAGGAC
CCCCGAGGTGACCTGCGTGGTGGTGGCCGTGTCCCACGAGGACCCAGAGGTGAAGTTCAACTGGTACGTG
GACGGCGTGGAGGTGCACAACGCCAAGACCAAGCCCAGAGAGGAGCAGTACAACAGCACCTACAGGGTGG
TGTCCGTGCTGACCGTGCTGCACCAGGACTGGCTGAACGGCAAAGAATACAAGTGCAAAGTCTCCAACAA
GGCCCTGGCTGCCCCAATCGAAAAGACAATCAGCAAGGCCAAGGGCCAGCCACGGGAGCCCCAGGTGTAC
ACCCTGCCCCCCAGCCGGGAGGAGATGACCAAGAACCAGGTGTCCCTGACCTGTCTGGTGAAGGGCTTCT
ACCCCAGCGATATCGCCGTGGAGTGGGAGAGCAACGGCCAGCCCGAGAACAACTACAAGACCACCCCCCC
AGTGCTGGACAGCGACGGCAGCTTCTTCCTGTACAGCAAGCTGACCGTGGACAAGTCCAGGTGGCAGCAG
GGCAACGTGTTCAGCTGCAGCGTGATGCACGAGGCCCTGCACAACCACTACACCCAGAAGTCCCTGAGCC
TGAGCCCCGGCGGCAGCGGTCTTAATGATATTTTCGAGGCTCAGAAGATTGAGTGGCATGAACACCACCA
CCATCACCACTAAGGCCGGCCTGTAGTCACTGGCACAACGCGTTACCCGGTAAGCCAATCGGGTATACAC
GGTCGTCATACTGCAGACAGGGTTCTTCTACTTTGCAAGATAGTCTTGAGTAGTAAAATAAATAGATAGA
GAAAATCAGCCTCGACTGTGCCTTCTAGTTGCCAGCCATCTGTTGTTTGCCCCTCCCCCGTGCCTTCCTT
GACCCTGGAAGGTGCCACTCCCACTGTCCTTTCCTAATAAAATGAGGAAATTGCATCACAACACTCAACC
CTATCTCGGTCTATTCTTTTGATTTATAAGGGATTTTGCCGATTTCGGCCTATTGGTTAAAAAATGAGCT
GATTTAACAAAAATTTAACGCGAATTAATTCTGTGGAATGTGTGTCAGTTAGGGTGTGGAAAGTCCCCAG
GCTCCCCAGCAGGCAGAAGTATGCAAAGCATGCATCTCAATTAGTCAGCAACCAGGTGTGGAAAGTCCCC
AGGCTCCCCAGCAGGCAGAAGTATGCAAAGCATGCATCTCAATTAGTCAGCAACCATAGTCCCGCCCCTA
ACTCCGCCCATCCCGCCCCTAACTCCGCCCAGTTCCGCCCATTCTCCGCCCCATGGCTGACTAATTTTTT
TTATTTATGCAGAGGCCGAGGCCGCCTCTGCCTCTGAGCTATTCCAGAAGTAGTGAGGAGGCTTTTTTGG
AGGCCTAGGCTTTTGCAAAAAGCTCCCGGGAGCTTGTATATCCATTTTCGGATCTGATCAGCACGTGTTG
ACAATTAATCATCGGCATAGTATATCGGCATAGTATAATACGACAAGGTGAGGAACTAAACCATGACCGA
GTACAAGCCCACGGTGCGCCTCGCCACCCGCGACGACGTCCCCAGGGCCGTACGCACCCTCGCCGCCGCG
TTCGCCGACTACCCCGCCACGCGCCACACCGTCGATCCGGACCGCCACATCGAGCGGGTCACCGAGCTGC
AAGAACTCTTCCTCACGCGCGTCGGGCTCGACATCGGCAAGGTGTGGGTCGCGGACGACGGCGCCGCGGT
GGCGGTCTGGACCACGCCGGAGAGCGTCGAAGCGGGGGCGGTGTTCGCCGAGATCGGCCCGCGCATGGCC
GAGTTGAGCGGTTCCCGGCTGGCCGCGCAGCAACAGATGGAAGGCCTCCTGGCGCCGCACCGGCCCAAGG
AGCCCGCGTGGTTCCTGGCCACCGTCGGCGTCTCGCCCGACCACCAGGGCAAGGGTCTGGGCAGCGCCGT
CGTGCTCCCCGGAGTGGAGGCGGCCGAGCGCGCCGGGGTGCCCGCCTTCCTGGAGACATCCGCGCCCCGC
AACCTCCCCTTCTACGAGCGGCTCGGCTTCACCGTCACCGCCGACGTCGAGGTGCCCGAAGGACCGCGCA
CCTGGTGCATGACCCGCAAGCCCGGTGCCTGACACGTGCTACGAGATTTCGATTCCACCGCCGCCTTCTA
TGAAAGGTTGGGCTTCGGAATCGTTTTCCGGGACGCCGGCTGGATGATCCTCCAGCGCGGGGATCTCATG
CTGGAGTTCTTCGCCCACCCCAACTTGTTTATTGCAGCTTATAATGGTTACAAATAAAGCAATAGCATCA
CAAATTTCACAAATAAAGCATTTTTTTCACTGCATTCTAGTTGTGGTTTGTCCAAACTCATCAATGTATC
TTATCATGTCTGTATACCGTCGACCTCTAGCTAGAGCTTGGCGTAATCATGGTCATTACCAATGCTTAAT
CAGTGAGGCACCTATCTCAGCGATCTGTCTATTTCGTTCATCCATAGTTGCCTGACTCCCCGTCGTGTAG
ATAACTACGATACGGGAGGGCTTACCATCTGGCCCCAGCGCTGCGATGATACCGCGAGAACCACGCTCAC
CGGCTCCGGATTTATCAGCAATAAACCAGCCAGCCGGAAGGGCCGAGCGCAGAAGTGGTCCTGCAACTTT
ATCCGCCTCCATCCAGTCTATTAATTGTTGCCGGGAAGCTAGAGTAAGTAGTTCGCCAGTTAATAGTTTG
CGCAACGTTGTTGCCATCGCTACAGGCATCGTGGTGTCACGCTCGTCGTTTGGTATGGCTTCATTCAGCT
CCGGTTCCCAACGATCAAGGCGAGTTACATGATCCCCCATGTTGTGCAAAAAAGCGGTTAGCTCCTTCGG
TCCTCCGATCGTTGTCAGAAGTAAGTTGGCCGCAGTGTTATCACTCATGGTTATGGCAGCACTGCATAAT
TCTCTTACTGTCATGCCATCCGTAAGATGCTTTTCTGTGACTGGTGAGTACTCAACCAAGTCATTCTGAG
AATAGTGTATGCGGCGACCGAGTTGCTCTTGCCCGGCGTCAATACGGGATAATACCGCGCCACATAGCAG
AACTTTAAAAGTGCTCATCATTGGAAAACGTTCTTCGGGGCGAAAACTCTCAAGGATCTTACCGCTGTTG
AGATCCAGTTCGATGTAACCCACTCGTGCACCCAACTGATCTTCAGCATCTTTTACTTTCACCAGCGTTT
CTGGGTGAGCAAAAACAGGAAGGCAAAATGCCGCAAAAAAGGGAATAAGGGCGACACGGAAATGTTGAAT
ACTCATATTCTTCCTT
