>Addgene plasmid #157018 | pD649-HAsp-CNTN3-Fc(DAPA)-AviTag-6xHis | depositor partial sequence | sequence record 303146 | insert (extracellular domain)
GAATTGCTGCTGCAAGGCCCTGTGTTCATCAAAGAGCCCAGCAACAGCATCTTCCCCGTGGGCAGCGAGG
ACAAGAAGATCACACTGCACTGCGAGGCCAGAGGCAACCCATCTCCTCACTATAGATGGCAGCTGAACGG
CAGCGACATCGACATGAGCATGGAACACCGGTACAAGCTGAATGGCGGCAACCTGGTGGTCATCAACCCC
AACAGAAACTGGGACACCGGCACCTACCAGTGCTTCGCCACAAATAGCCTGGGCACCATTGTGTCCAGAG
AGGCCAAGCTGCAGTTCGCCTACCTGGAAAACTTCAAGACCAAGATGCGGAGCACCGTGTCCGTTAGAGA
AGGACAAGGCGTGGTGCTGCTGTGTGGACCTCCTCCTCATTCCGGCGAACTGTCCTACGCCTGGATCTTC
AACGAGTACCCCAGCTTCGTGGAAGAGGACAGCCGCAGATTCGTGTCCCAAGAGACAGGCCACCTGTACA
TCAGCAAGGTGGAACCCAGCGACGTGGGCAACTATACCTGTGTGGTCACCAGCATGGTCACCAACGCCAG
AGTGCTGGGATCTCCTACACCTCTGGTGCTGAGATCTGATGGCGTGATGGGCGAGTACGAGCCCAAGATC
GAGGTGCAGTTTCCTGAAACACTGCCTGCCGCCAAGGGCAGCACAGTGAAGCTGGAATGTTTCGCCCTGG
GCAACCCCATTCCACAGATCAATTGGCGGAGAAGCGACGGCCTGCCTTTCAGCTCCAAGATCAAGCTGAG
AAAGTTCAGCGGCGTGCTGGAAATCCCCAACTTCCAGCAAGAGGATGCCGGCAGCTATGAGTGTATCGCC
GAGAACAGCAGAGGCAAGAATGTGGCCAGGGGCAGACTGACCTACTACGCCAAACCTCACTGGGTGCAGC
TGATCAAGGACGTGGAAATCGCCGTGGAAGATAGCCTGTACTGGGAGTGTAGAGCCAGCGGCAAGCCCAA
GCCTAGCTACAGATGGCTGAAAAACGGCGCTGCCCTGGTGCTGGAAGAGAGAACACAGATTGAGAACGGC
GCCCTGACCATCAGCAACCTGTCTGTGACCGATAGCGGCATGTTCCAGTGCATTGCCGAAAACAAGCACG
GCCTGGTGTACAGCTCTGCCGAACTGAAAGTGGTGGCCAGCGCTCCCGACTTCAGCAAGAACCCCATGAA
GAAACTGGTGCAGGTCCAAGTGGGCAGCCTGGTGTCTCTGGATTGCAAGCCTAGAGCCTCTCCTAGGGCT
CTGAGCAGCTGGAAAAAAGGCGACGTGTCCGTGCAAGAGCACGAGAGAATCAGCCTGCTGAACGACGGCG
GCCTGAAGATCGCCAATGTGACAAAAGCCGACGCCGGCACATACACATGCATGGCCGAGAATCAGTTTGG
CAAGGCCAACGGCACAACCCACCTGGTCGTGACCGAGCCTACAAGAATCACACTGGCCCCTAGCAACATG
GATGTGTCTGTGGGCGAGAGCGTGATCCTGCCTTGTCAGGTTCAGCACGACCCTCTGCTGGACATCATCT
TCACCTGGTACTTCAATGGCGCCCTGGCCGACTTCAAGAAGGATGGCAGCCACTTTGAGAAAGTCGGCGG
CTCTAGCAGCGGCGACCTGATGATCAGAAATATCCAGCTGAAGCACAGCGGCAAATACGTGTGCATGGTG
CAGACAGGCGTGGACTCTGTGTCTAGCGCCGCTGATCTGATCGTCAGAGGATCTCCCGGACCTCCTGAGA
ACGTGAAGGTGGACGAGATCACCGACACAACAGCCCAGCTGAGCTGGAAAGAGGGCAAAGACAATCACAG
CCCCGTGATCAGCTACAGCATCCAGGCCAGAACACCTTTCAGCGTCGGCTGGCAGACAGTGACCACAGTG
CCTGAAGTGATCGACGGCAAGACCCACACAGCCACCGTGGTGGAACTGAACCCTTGGGTCGAGTATGAGT
TCCGCGTGGTGGCCTCTAACAAGATCGGAGGCGGAGAGCCTAGCCTGCCTAGCGAAAAAGTTCGGACTGA
AGAGGCCGTGCCTGAGGTGCCACCATCTGAAGTTAATGGTGGCGGCGGAAGCAGAAGCGAGCTGGTTATT
ACATGGGACCCCGTGCCAGAGGAACTGCAGAATGGCGAAGGCTTTGGCTACGTGGTGGCTTTCAGACCTC
TGGGCGTGACCACCTGGATTCAGACAGTGGTCACAAGCCCCGACACACCCAGATACGTGTTCAGAAACGA
GAGCATCGTGCCTTACAGCCCCTATGAAGTGAAAGTGGGCGTGTACAACAACAAAGGCGAGGGCCCTTTT
AGCCCTGTGACCACCGTGTTTAGCGCCGAAGAGGAACCTACAGTGGCCCCTTCTCAGGTGTCCGCCAATA
GCCTGAGCAGCAGCGAGATTGAGGTGTCCTGGAACACAATCCCCTGGAAGCTGAGCAACGGCCATCTGCT
GGGATACGAAGTGCGGTATTGGAACGGCGGAGGCAAAGAGGAATCCAGCAGCAAGATGAAGGTGGCCGGC
AACGAGACATCTGCCAGACTGAGAGGCCTGAAGTCCAACCTGGCCTACTATACAGCCGTGCGGGCCTATA
ATTCTGCCGGCGCTGGACCATTCAGCGCCACCGTGAATGTGACCACAAAGAAAACCCCTCCAAGCCAGCC
TCCTGGCAACGTCGTGTGGAATGCCACCGATACCAAAGTGCTGCTGAACTGGGAGCAAGTGAAGGCCATG
GAAAACGAGTCCGAAGTGACCGGCTACAAAGTGTTCTACCGGACCAGCAGCCAGAACAACGTCCAGGTGC
TGAACACCAACAAGACCTCTGCAGAACTGGTGCTGCCTATCAAAGAGGACTACATCATCGAAGTCAAGGC
CACAACAGATGGCGGCGACGGCACATCTAGCGAGCAGATCAGAATCCCCAGAATCACCTCCATGGACGCT
